>Addgene plasmid #207347 | pQE-80L 2xHis-Rab12 Q101L | addgene full sequence | sequence record 413055 | Addgene NGS Result
CTCGAGAAATCATAAAAAATTTATTTGCTTTGTGAGCGGATAACAATTATAATAGATTCAATTGTGAGCG
GATAACAATTTCACACAGAATTCATTAAAGAGGAGAAATTAACTATGCATCACCATCACCATCACAGAGG
ATCGCATCACCATCACCATCACGGATCCGATCCGGGCGCCGCGCTGCAGAGGCGGGCCGGGGGCGGCGGC
GGTCTGGGCGCGGGCTCCCCGGCGCTGTCGGGCGGCCAGGGCCGCCGGAGGAAGCAGCCCCCCAGGCCGG
CCGACTTCAAGTTGCAGGTCATCATTATCGGCTCCCGCGGCGTGGGCAAGACCAGCCTGATGGAGCGCTT
CACCGACGACACCTTCTGCGAGGCCTGCAAGTCCACCGTGGGTGTTGACTTCAAAATCAAAACTGTAGAG
CTAAGAGGAAAGAAAATTAGATTACAGATCTGGGACACAGCAGGTCTGGAGAGATTCAACAGCATTACCT
CAGCTTATTACAGAAGTGCCAAGGGGATCATATTAGTATATGATATCACTAAGAAGGAGACATTTGATGA
TTTGCCGAAATGGATGAAGATGATTGATAAGTATGCTTCAGAAGATGCAGAGCTTCTCTTAGTTGGAAAT
AAGTTGGACTGTGAAACGGACAGAGAAATCACCAGGCAGCAGGGGGAAAAGTTTGCACAGCAGATCACTG
GGATGCGGTTCTGTGAAGCAAGTGCCAAGGATAACTTCAATGTGGACGAGATATTTTTGAAACTTGTCGA
TGACATTCTGAAAAAGATGCCTCTGGATATTTTAAGGAATGAGTTGTCCAATAGTATCCTGTCGTTACAA
CCAGAGCCTGAGATACCGCCAGAACTGCCTCCACCAAGACCACATGTCCGATGCTGTTGATCTAGAATTC
CCTGCAGGTAATTAAATAAGCTTAATTAGCTGAGCTTGGACTCCTGTTGATAGATCCAGTAATGACCTCA
GAACTCCATCTGGATTTGTTCAGAACGCTCGGTTGCCGCCGGGCGTTTTTTATTGGTGAGAATCCAAGCT
AGCTTGGCGAGATTTTCAGGAGCTAAGGAAGCTAAAATGGAGAAAAAAATCACTGGATATACCACCGTTG
ATATATCCCAATGGCATCGTAAAGAACATTTTGAGGCATTTCAGTCAGTTGCTCAATGTACCTATAACCA
GACCGTTCAGCTGGATATTACGGCCTTTTTAAAGACCGTAAAGAAAAATAAGCACAAGTTTTATCCGGCC
TTTATTCACATTCTTGCCCGCCTGATGAATGCTCATCCGGAATTTCGTATGGCAATGAAAGACGGTGAGC
TGGTGATATGGGATAGTGTTCACCCTTGTTACACCGTTTTCCATGAGCAAACTGAAACGTTTTCATCGCT
CTGGAGTGAATACCACGACGATTTCCGGCAGTTTCTACACATATATTCGCAAGATGTGGCGTGTTACGGT
GAAAACCTGGCCTATTTCCCTAAAGGGTTTATTGAGAATATGTTTTTCGTCTCAGCCAATCCCTGGGTGA
GTTTCACCAGTTTTGATTTAAACGTGGCCAATATGGACAACTTCTTCGCCCCCGTTTTCACCATGGGCAA
ATATTATACGCAAGGCGACAAGGTGCTGATGCCGCTGGCGATTCAGGTTCATCATGCCGTTTGTGATGGC
TTCCATGTCGGCAGAATGCTTAATGAATTACAACAGTACTGCGATGAGTGGCAGGGCGGGGCGTAATTTT
TTTAAGGCAGTTATTGGTGCCCTTAAACGCCTGGGGTAATGACTCTCTAGCTTGAGGCATCAAATAAAAC
GAAAGGCTCAGTCGAAAGACTGGGCCTTTCGTTTTATCTGTTGTTTGTCGGTGAACGCTCTCCTGAGTAG
GACAAATCCGCCCTCTAGATTACGTGCAGTCGATGATAAGCTGTCAAACATGAGAATTGTGCCTAATGAG
TGAGCTAACTTACATTAATTGCGTTGCGCTCACTGCCCGCTTTCCAGTCGGGAAACCTGTCGTGCCAGCT
GCATTAATGAATCGGCCAACGCGCGGGGAGAGGCGGTTTGCGTATTGGGCGCCAGGGTGGTTTTTCTTTT
CACCAGTGAGACGGGCAACAGCTGATTGCCCTTCACCGCCTGGCCCTGAGAGAGTTGCAGCAAGCGGTCC
ACGCTGGTTTGCCCCAGCAGGCGAAAATCCTGTTTGATGGTGGTTAACGGCGGGATATAACATGAGCTGT
CTTCGGTATCGTCGTATCCCACTACCGAGATATCCGCACCAACGCGCAGCCCGGACTCGGTAATGGCGCG
CATTGCGCCCAGCGCCATCTGATCGTTGGCAACCAGCATCGCAGTGGGAACGATGCCCTCATTCAGCATT
TGCATGGTTTGTTGAAAACCGGACATGGCACTCCAGTCGCCTTCCCGTTCCGCTATCGGCTGAATTTGAT
TGCGAGTGAGATATTTATGCCAGCCAGCCAGACGCAGACGCGCCGAGACAGAACTTAATGGGCCCGCTAA
CAGCGCGATTTGCTGGTGACCCAATGCGACCAGATGCTCCACGCCCAGTCGCGTACCGTCTTCATGGGAG
AAAATAATACTGTTGATGGGTGTCTGGTCAGAGACATCAAGAAATAACGCCGGAACATTAGTGCAGGCAG
CTTCCACAGCAATGGCATCCTGGTCATCCAGCGGATAGTTAATGATCAGCCCACTGACGCGTTGCGCGAG
AAGATTGTGCACCGCCGCTTTACAGTCTTCGACGCCGCTTCGTTCTACCATCGACACCACCACGCTGGCA
CCCAGTTGATCGGCGCGAGATTTAATCGCCGCGACAATTTGCGACGGCGCGTGCAGGGCCAGACTGGAGG
TGGCAACGCCAATCAGCAACGACTGTTTGCCCGCCAGTTGTTGTGCCACGCGGTTGGGAATGTAATTCAG
CTCCGCCATCGCCGCTTCCACTTTTTCCCGCGTTTTCGCAGAAACGTGGCTGGCCTGGTTCACCACGCGG
GAAACGGTCTGATAAGAGACACCGGCATACTCTGCGACATCGTATAACGTTACTGGTTTCACATTCACCA
CCCTGAATTGACTCTCTTCCGGGCGCTATCATGCCATACCGCGAAAGGTTTTGCACCATTCGATGGTGTC
GGAATTTCGGGCAGCGTTGGGTCCTGGCCACGGGTGCGCATGATCTAGAGCTGCCTCGCGCGTTTCGGTG
ATGACGGTGAAAACCTCTGACACATGCAGCTCCCGGAGACGGTCACAGCTTGTCTGTAAGCGGATGCCGG
GAGCAGACAAGCCCGTCAGGGCGCGTCAGCGGGTGTTGGCGGGTGTCGGGGCGCAGCCATGACCCAGTCA
CGTAGCGATAGCGGAGTGTATACTGGCTTAACTATGCGGCATCAGAGCAGATTGTACTGAGAGTGCACCA
TATGCGGTGTGAAATACCGCACAGATGCGTAAGGAGAAAATACCGCATCAGGCGCTCTTCCGCTTCCTCG
CTCACTGACTCGCTGCGCTCGGTCGTTCGGCTGCGGCGAGCGGTATCAGCTCACTCAAAGGCGGTAATAC
GGTTATCCACAGAATCAGGGGATAACGCAGGAAAGAACATGTGAGCAAAAGGCCAGCAAAAGGCCAGGAA
CCGTAAAAAGGCCGCGTTGCTGGCGTTTTTCCATAGGCTCCGCCCCCCTGACGAGCATCACAAAAATCGA
CGCTCAAGTCAGAGGTGGCGAAACCCGACAGGACTATAAAGATACCAGGCGTTTCCCCCTGGAAGCTCCC
TCGTGCGCTCTCCTGTTCCGACCCTGCCGCTTACCGGATACCTGTCCGCCTTTCTCCCTTCGGGAAGCGT
GGCGCTTTCTCATAGCTCACGCTGTAGGTATCTCAGTTCGGTGTAGGTCGTTCGCTCCAAGCTGGGCTGT
GTGCACGAACCCCCCGTTCAGCCCGACCGCTGCGCCTTATCCGGTAACTATCGTCTTGAGTCCAACCCGG
TAAGACACGACTTATCGCCACTGGCAGCAGCCACTGGTAACAGGATTAGCAGAGCGAGGTATGTAGGCGG
TGCTACAGAGTTCTTGAAGTGGTGGCCTAACTACGGCTACACTAGAAGGACAGTATTTGGTATCTGCGCT
CTGCTGAAGCCAGTTACCTTCGGAAAAAGAGTTGGTAGCTCTTGATCCGGCAAACAAACCACCGCTGGTA
GCGGTGGTTTTTTTGTTTGCAAGCAGCAGATTACGCGCAGAAAAAAAGGATCTCAAGAAGATCCTTTGAT
CTTTTCTACGGGGTCTGACGCTCAGTGGAACGAAAACTCACGTTAAGGGATTTTGGTCATGAGATTATCA
AAAAGGATCTTCACCTAGATCCTTTTAAATTAAAAATGAAGTTTTAAATCAATCTAAAGTATATATGAGT
AAACTTGGTCTGACAGTTACCAATGCTTAATCAGTGAGGCACCTATCTCAGCGATCTGTCTATTTCGTTC
ATCCATAGTTGCCTGACTCCCCGTCGTGTAGATAACTACGATACGGGAGGGCTTACCATCTGGCCCCAGT
GCTGCAATGATACCGCGAGACCCACGCTCACCGGCTCCAGATTTATCAGCAATAAACCAGCCAGCCGGAA
GGGCCGAGCGCAGAAGTGGTCCTGCAACTTTATCCGCCTCCATCCAGTCTATTAATTGTTGCCGGGAAGC
TAGAGTAAGTAGTTCGCCAGTTAATAGTTTGCGCAACGTTGTTGCCATTGCTACAGGCATCGTGGTGTCA
CGCTCGTCGTTTGGTATGGCTTCATTCAGCTCCGGTTCCCAACGATCAAGGCGAGTTACATGATCCCCCA
TGTTGTGCAAAAAAGCGGTTAGCTCCTTCGGTCCTCCGATCGTTGTCAGAAGTAAGTTGGCCGCAGTGTT
ATCACTCATGGTTATGGCAGCACTGCATAATTCTCTTACTGTCATGCCATCCGTAAGATGCTTTTCTGTG
ACTGGTGAGTACTCAACCAAGTCATTCTGAGAATAGTGTATGCGGCGACCGAGTTGCTCTTGCCCGGCGT
CAATACGGGATAATACCGCGCCACATAGCAGAACTTTAAAAGTGCTCATCATTGGAAAACGTTCTTCGGG
GCGAAAACTCTCAAGGATCTTACCGCTGTTGAGATCCAGTTCGATGTAACCCACTCGTGCACCCAACTGA
TCTTCAGCATCTTTTACTTTCACCAGCGTTTCTGGGTGAGCAAAAACAGGAAGGCAAAATGCCGCAAAAA
AGGGAATAAGGGCGACACGGAAATGTTGAATACTCATACTCTTCCTTTTTCAATATTATTGAAGCATTTA
TCAGGGTTATTGTCTCATGAGCGGATACATATTTGAATGTATTTAGAAAAATAAACAAATAGGGGTTCCG
CGCACATTTCCCCGAAAAGTGCCACCTGACGTCTAAGAAACCATTATTATCATGACATTAACCTATAAAA
ATAGGCGTATCACGAGGCCCTTTCGTCTTCAC
Features (pLannotate 1.2.2; 18 found; start..end, strand, type, name):
     10..54      +  promoter       T5 promoter: bacteriophage T5 promoter for E. coli RNA polymerase, with embedded lac operator
     62..78      +  protein_bind   lac operator: The lac repressor binds to the lac operator to inhibit transcription in E. coli. This inhibition can be relieved by adding lactose or isopropyl-β-D-thiogalactopyranoside (IPTG). lac repressor encoded by lacI
    118..135     +  CDS            7xHis (fragment): 6xHis affinity tag
    145..162     +  CDS            7xHis (fragment): 6xHis affinity tag
    214..897     +  CDS            RAB12 (fragment): RAB12_HUMAN - Experimental evidence at protein level: Swiss-Prot protein existence level 1. The small GTPases Rab are key regulators of intracellular membrane trafficking, from the formation of transport vesicles to their fusion with membranes. Rabs cycle between an inactive GDP-bound form and an active GTP-bound form that is able to recruit to membranes different set of downstream effectors directly responsible for vesicle formation, movement, tethering and fusion. That Rab may play a role in protein transport from recycling endosomes to lysosomes regulating, for instance, the degradation of
    949..1043    +  terminator     lambda t0 terminator: transcription terminator from phage lambda
   1058..1086    +  promoter       cat promoter (fragment): promoter of the E. coli cat gene encoding chloramphenicol acetyltransferase
   1087..1743    +  CDS            cat: CAT_ECOLX - Experimental evidence at protein level: Swiss-Prot protein existence level 1. This enzyme is an effector of chloramphenicol resistance in bacteria. From Escherichia coli. This protein is used as a marker in many commonly used cloning vectors, such as pACYC184.
   1811..1897    +  terminator     rrnB T1 terminator: Escherichia coli rrnB; transcription terminator T1 from the E. coli rrnB gene
   1920..1937    -  promoter       tet promoter (fragment): E. coli promoter for tetracycline efflux protein gene
   1956..1977    -  protein_bind   CAP binding site: CAP binding activates transcription in the presence of cAMP. E. coli catabolite activator protein
   1990..3072    -  CDS            lacI: lac repressor; lacI; The lac repressor binds to the lac operator to inhibit transcription in E. coli. This inhibition can be relieved by adding lactose or isopropyl-β-D-thiogalactopyranoside (IPTG).
   3073..3150    -  promoter       lacIq promoter: lacI (mutant); In the lacIq allele, a single base change in the promoter boosts expression of the lacI gene about 10-fold.
   3199..3240    +  CDS            rop (fragment): Rop protein, which maintains plasmids at low copy number; rop
   3342..3482    +  misc_feature   bom: basis of mobility region from pBR322
   3668..4256    -  rep_origin     ori: high-copy-number ColE1/pMB1/pBR322/pUC origin of replication
   4427..5287    -  CDS            AmpR: β-lactamase; bla; confers resistance to ampicillin, carbenicillin, and related antibiotics
   5288..5392    -  promoter       AmpR promoter: bla
