[The description below was written by a language model from this plasmid's Addgene catalogue record and pLannotate feature annotations shown in this document.]
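Description:
pQE-80L 2xHis-Rab12 Q101L is a 5,492 nt bacterial expression plasmid built on the pQE-80L backbone for producing human Rab12 in E. coli. It replicates from a ColE1/pMB1-type origin (recorded as high copy; only a fragment of rop is annotated, alongside the pBR322 bom region) and is selected with ampicillin through the β-lactamase gene under its own promoter. A chloramphenicol acetyltransferase coding sequence with a partial cat promoter is also annotated downstream of the expression cassette, a standard remnant of the pQE backbone, although the record lists only ampicillin as the selection.

Expression is driven by the bacteriophage T5 promoter, which is recognised by E. coli RNA polymerase and is controlled by lac operator sequences (one embedded in the promoter and a second just downstream). The plasmid carries its own lacI gene under the up-mutated lacIq promoter, so repression is supplied in cis, expression is kept tight until induction with IPTG, and no specialised repressor-bearing host is needed. The open reading frame begins with two tandem hexahistidine tags at the N terminus, allowing nickel or cobalt affinity purification, followed by the RAB12 coding sequence inserted by Gibson assembly; the lambda t0 terminator ends transcription, with the rrnB T1 terminator following the cat gene.

The insert carries the Q101L substitution. In Rab GTPases, mutating the equivalent catalytic glutamine generally impairs GTP hydrolysis and favours the active GTP-bound state, though the record itself does not describe the mutation's effect. The stated purpose is bacterial expression of Rab12, and the associated publication concerns Rab12 as an activator of the Parkinson's disease-linked kinase LRRK2, suggesting use of the purified protein in biochemical studies.
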