Addgene plasmid #207347: pQE-80L 2xHis-Rab12 Q101L
Purpose: Bacterial expression of Rab12
Depositing lab: Suzanne Pfeffer. Depositing organization: Stanford University. Publication: Genome-wide screen reveals Rab12 GTPase as a critical activator of Parkinson's disease-linked LRRK2 kinase. Dhekne HS, Tonelli F, Yeshaw WM, Chiang CY, Limouse C, Jaimon E, Purlyte E, Alessi DR, Pfeffer SR. Elife. 2023 Oct 24;12:e87098. doi: 10.7554/eLife.87098. PubMed 37874635.
Backbone
  Vector backbone: pQE-80L
  Vector type: Bacterial Expression
Growth in bacteria
  Bacterial resistance: Ampicillin, 100 μg/mL
  Growth temperature: 37°C
  Growth strain: DH5alpha
  Copy number: High Copy
Gene/Insert
  Gene/Insert name: Rab12
  Species: H. sapiens (human)
  Mutation: Q101L
  Entrez Gene: RAB12
  Tag / fusion protein: 2xHis (N terminal on insert)
  Cloning method: Gibson Cloning
Terms and licenses: Academic/Nonprofit Terms; Industry Terms: Not Available to Industry
How to cite: pQE-80L 2xHis-Rab12 Q101L was a gift from Suzanne Pfeffer (Addgene plasmid # 207347 ; http://n2t.net/addgene:207347 ; RRID:Addgene_207347)
